>Addgene plasmid #91902 | pC014 - LwCas13a-msfGFP | addgene full sequence | sequence record 227471 | Addgene NGS Result
GTCGACGGATCGGGAGATCTCCCGATCCCCTATGGTGCACTCTCAGTACAATCTGCTCTGATGCCGCATA
GTTAAGCCAGTATCTGCTCCCTGCTTGTGTGTTGGAGGTCGCTGAGTAGTGCGCGAGCAAAATTTAAGCT
ACAACAAGGCAAGGCTTGACCGACAATTGCATGAAGAATCTGCTTAGGGTTAGGCGTTTTGCGCTGCTTC
GCGATGTACGGGCCAGATATACGCGTTGACATTGATTATTGACTAGTTATTAATAGTAATCAATTACGGG
GTCATTAGTTCATAGCCCATATATGGAGTTCCGCGTTACATAACTTACGGTAAATGGCCCGCCTGGCTGA
CCGCCCAACGACCCCCGCCCATTGACGTCAATAATGACGTATGTTCCCATAGTAACGCCAATAGGGACTT
TCCATTGACGTCAATGGGTGGAGTATTTACGGTAAACTGCCCACTTGGCAGTACATCAAGTGTATCATAT
GCCAAGTACGCCCCCTATTGACGTCAATGACGGTAAATGGCCCGCCTGGCATTATGCCCAGTACATGACC
TTATGGGACTTTCCTACTTGGCAGTACATCTACGTATTAGTCATCGCTATTACCATGGTGATGCGGTTTT
GGCAGTACATCAATGGGCGTGGATAGCGGTTTGACTCACGGGGATTTCCAAGTCTCCACCCCATTGACGT
CAATGGGAGTTTGTTTTGGCACCAAAATCAACGGGACTTTCCAAAATGTCGTAACAACTCCGCCCCATTG
ACGCAAATGGGCGGTAGGCGTGTACGGTGGGAGGTCTATATAAGCAGCGCGTTTTGCCTGTACTGGGTCT
CTCTGGTTAGACCAGATCTGAGCCTGGGAGCTCTCTGGCTAACTAGGGAACCCACTGCTTAAGCCTCAAT
AAAGCTTGCCTTGAGTGCTTCAAGTAGTGTGTGCCCGTCTGTTGTGTGACTCTGGTAACTAGAGATCCCT
CAGACCCTTTTAGTCAGTGTGGAAAATCTCTAGCAGTGGCGCCCGAACAGGGACTTGAAAGCGAAAGGGA
AACCAGAGGAGCTCTCTCGACGCAGGACTCGGCTTGCTGAAGCGCGCACGGCAAGAGGCGAGGGGCGGCG
ACTGGTGAGTACGCCAAAAATTTTGACTAGCGGAGGCTAGAAGGAGAGAGATGGGTGCGAGAGCGTCAGT
ATTAAGCGGGGGAGAATTAGATCGCGATGGGAAAAAATTCGGTTAAGGCCAGGGGGAAAGAAAAAATATA
AATTAAAACATATAGTATGGGCAAGCAGGGAGCTAGAACGATTCGCAGTTAATCCTGGCCTGTTAGAAAC
ATCAGAAGGCTGTAGACAAATACTGGGACAGCTACAACCATCCCTTCAGACAGGATCAGAAGAACTTAGA
TCATTATATAATACAGTAGCAACCCTCTATTGTGTGCATCAAAGGATAGAGATAAAAGACACCAAGGAAG
CTTTAGACAAGATAGAGGAAGAGCAAAACAAAAGTAAGACCACCGCACAGCAAGCGGCCGCTGATCTTCA
GACCTGGAGGAGGAGATATGAGGGACAATTGGAGAAGTGAATTATATAAATATAAAGTAGTAAAAATTGA
ACCATTAGGAGTAGCACCCACCAAGGCAAAGAGAAGAGTGGTGCAGAGAGAAAAAAGAGCAGTGGGAATA
GGAGCTTTGTTCCTTGGGTTCTTGGGAGCAGCAGGAAGCACTATGGGCGCAGCGTCAATGACGCTGACGG
TACAGGCCAGACAATTATTGTCTGGTATAGTGCAGCAGCAGAACAATTTGCTGAGGGCTATTGAGGCGCA
ACAGCATCTGTTGCAACTCACAGTCTGGGGCATCAAGCAGCTCCAGGCAAGAATCCTGGCTGTGGAAAGA
TACCTAAAGGATCAACAGCTCCTGGGGATTTGGGGTTGCTCTGGAAAACTCATTTGCACCACTGCTGTGC
CTTGGAATGCTAGTTGGAGTAATAAATCTCTGGAACAGATTTGGAATCACACGACCTGGATGGAGTGGGA
CAGAGAAATTAACAATTACACAAGCTTAATACACTCCTTAATTGAAGAATCGCAAAACCAGCAAGAAAAG
AATGAACAAGAATTATTGGAATTAGATAAATGGGCAAGTTTGTGGAATTGGTTTAACATAACAAATTGGC
TGTGGTATATAAAATTATTCATAATGATAGTAGGAGGCTTGGTAGGTTTAAGAATAGTTTTTGCTGTACT
TTCTATAGTGAATAGAGTTAGGCAGGGATATTCACCATTATCGTTTCAGACCCACCTCCCAACCCCGAGG
GGACCCGACAGGCCCGAAGGAATAGAAGAAGAAGGTGGAGAGAGAGACAGAGACAGATCCATTCGATTAG
TGAACGGATCGGCACTGCGTGCGCCAATTCTGCAGACAAATGGCAGTATTCATCCACAATTTTAAAAGAA
AAGGGGGGATTGGGGGGTACAGTGCAGGGGAAAGAATAGTAGACATAATAGCAACAGACATACAAACTAA
AGAATTACAAAAACAAATTACAAAAATTCAAAATTTTCGGGTTTATTACAGGGACAGCAGAGATCCAGTT
TGGTTAATTAATGCAAAGATGGATAAAGTTTTAAACAGAGAGGAATCTTTGCAGCTAATGGACCTTCTAG
GTCTTGAAAGGAGTGGGAATTGGCTCCGGTGCCCGTCAGTGGGCAGAGCGCACATCGCCCACAGTCCCCG
AGAAGTTGGGGGGAGGGGTCGGCAATTGAACCGGTGCCTAGAGAAGGTGGCGCGGGGTAAACTGGGAAAG
TGATGTCGTGTACTGGCTCCGCCTTTTTCCCGAGGGTGGGGGAGAACCGTATATAAGTGCAGTAGTCGCC
GTGAACGTTCTTTTTCGCAACGGGTTTGCCGCCAGAACACAGGTAAGTGCCGTGTGTGGTTCCCGCGGGC
CTGGCCTCTTTACGGGTTATGGCCCTTGCGTGCCTTGAATTACTTCCACCTGGCTGCAGTACGTGATTCT
TGATCCCGAGCTTCGGGTTGGAAGTGGGTGGGAGAGTTCGAGGCCTTGCGCTTAAGGAGCCCCTTCGCCT
CGTGCTTGAGTTGAGGCCTGGCCTGGGCGCTGGGGCCGCCGCGTGCGAATCTGGTGGCACCTTCGCGCCT
GTCTCGCTGCTTTCGATAAGTCTCTAGCCATTTAAAATTTTTGATGACCTGCTGCGACGCTTTTTTTCTG
GCAAGATAGTCTTGTAAATGCGGGCCAAGATCTGCACACTGGTATTTCGGTTTTTGGGGCCGCGGGCGGC
GACGGGGCCCGTGCGTCCCAGCGCACATGTTCGGCGAGGCGGGGCCTGCGAGCGCGGCCACCGAGAATCG
GACGGGGGTAGTCTCAAGCTGGCCGGCCTGCTCTGGTGCCTGGCCTCGCGCCGCCGTGTATCGCCCCGCC
CTGGGCGGCAAGGCTGGCCCGGTCGGCACCAGTTGCGTGAGCGGAAAGATGGCCGCTTCCCGGCCCTGCT
GCAGGGAGCTCAAAATGGAGGACGCGGCGCTCGGGAGAGCGGGCGGGTGAGTCACCCACACAAAGGAAAA
GGGCCTTTCCGTCCTCAGCCGTCGCTTCATGTGACTCCACGGAGTACCGGGCGCCGTCCAGGCACCTCGA
TTAGTTCTCGAGCTTTTGGAGTACGTCGTCTTTAGGTTGGGGGGAGGGGTTTTATGCGATGGAGTTTCCC
CACACTGAGTGGGTGGAGACTGAAGTTAGGCCAGCTTGGCACTTGATGTAATTCTCCTTGGAATTTGCCC
TTTTTGAGTTTGGATCTTGGTTCATTCTCAAGCCTCAGACAGTGGTTCAAAGTTTTTTTCTTCCATTTCA
GGTGTCGTGACGTACGGCCACCATGGCTAGCCCCAAAAAGAAGAGGAAAGTGGGATCCATGAAAGTGACC
AAGGTCGACGGCATCAGCCACAAGAAGTACATCGAAGAGGGCAAGCTCGTGAAGTCCACCAGCGAGGAAA
ACCGGACCAGCGAGAGACTGAGCGAGCTGCTGAGCATCCGGCTGGACATCTACATCAAGAACCCCGACAA
CGCCTCCGAGGAAGAGAACCGGATCAGAAGAGAGAACCTGAAGAAGTTCTTTAGCAACAAGGTGCTGCAC
CTGAAGGACAGCGTGCTGTATCTGAAGAACCGGAAAGAAAAGAACGCCGTGCAGGACAAGAACTATAGCG
AAGAGGACATCAGCGAGTACGACCTGAAAAACAAGAACAGCTTCTCCGTGCTGAAGAAGATCCTGCTGAA
CGAGGACGTGAACTCTGAGGAACTGGAAATCTTTCGGAAGGACGTGGAAGCCAAGCTGAACAAGATCAAC
AGCCTGAAGTACAGCTTCGAAGAGAACAAGGCCAACTACCAGAAGATCAACGAGAACAACGTGGAAAAAG
TGGGCGGCAAGAGCAAGCGGAACATCATCTACGACTACTACAGAGAGAGCGCCAAGCGCAACGACTACAT
CAACAACGTGCAGGAAGCCTTCGACAAGCTGTATAAGAAAGAGGATATCGAGAAACTGTTTTTCCTGATC
GAGAACAGCAAGAAGCACGAGAAGTACAAGATCCGCGAGTACTATCACAAGATCATCGGCCGGAAGAACG
ACAAAGAGAACTTCGCCAAGATTATCTACGAAGAGATCCAGAACGTGAACAACATCAAAGAGCTGATTGA
GAAGATCCCCGACATGTCTGAGCTGAAGAAAAGCCAGGTGTTCTACAAGTACTACCTGGACAAAGAGGAA
CTGAACGACAAGAATATTAAGTACGCCTTCTGCCACTTCGTGGAAATCGAGATGTCCCAGCTGCTGAAAA
ACTACGTGTACAAGCGGCTGAGCAACATCAGCAACGATAAGATCAAGCGGATCTTCGAGTACCAGAATCT
GAAAAAGCTGATCGAAAACAAACTGCTGAACAAGCTGGACACCTACGTGCGGAACTGCGGCAAGTACAAC
TACTATCTGCAAGTGGGCGAGATCGCCACCTCCGACTTTATCGCCCGGAACCGGCAGAACGAGGCCTTCC
TGAGAAACATCATCGGCGTGTCCAGCGTGGCCTACTTCAGCCTGAGGAACATCCTGGAAACCGAGAACGA
GAACGGTATCACCGGCCGGATGCGGGGCAAGACCGTGAAGAACAACAAGGGCGAAGAGAAATACGTGTCC
GGCGAGGTGGACAAGATCTACAATGAGAACAAGCAGAACGAAGTGAAAGAAAATCTGAAGATGTTCTACA
GCTACGACTTCAACATGGACAACAAGAACGAGATCGAGGACTTCTTCGCCAACATCGACGAGGCCATCAG
CAGCATCAGACACGGCATCGTGCACTTCAACCTGGAACTGGAAGGCAAGGACATCTTCGCCTTCAAGAAT
ATCGCCCCCAGCGAGATCTCCAAGAAGATGTTTCAGAACGAAATCAACGAAAAGAAGCTGAAGCTGAAAA
TCTTCAAGCAGCTGAACAGCGCCAACGTGTTCAACTACTACGAGAAGGATGTGATCATCAAGTACCTGAA
GAATACCAAGTTCAACTTCGTGAACAAAAACATCCCCTTCGTGCCCAGCTTCACCAAGCTGTACAACAAG
ATTGAGGACCTGCGGAATACCCTGAAGTTTTTTTGGAGCGTGCCCAAGGACAAAGAAGAGAAGGACGCCC
AGATCTACCTGCTGAAGAATATCTACTACGGCGAGTTCCTGAACAAGTTCGTGAAAAACTCCAAGGTGTT
CTTTAAGATCACCAATGAAGTGATCAAGATTAACAAGCAGCGGAACCAGAAAACCGGCCACTACAAGTAT
CAGAAGTTCGAGAACATCGAGAAAACCGTGCCCGTGGAATACCTGGCCATCATCCAGAGCAGAGAGATGA
TCAACAACCAGGACAAAGAGGAAAAGAATACCTACATCGACTTTATTCAGCAGATTTTCCTGAAGGGCTT
CATCGACTACCTGAACAAGAACAATCTGAAGTATATCGAGAGCAACAACAACAATGACAACAACGACATC
TTCTCCAAGATCAAGATCAAAAAGGATAACAAAGAGAAGTACGACAAGATCCTGAAGAACTATGAGAAGC
ACAATCGGAACAAAGAAATCCCTCACGAGATCAATGAGTTCGTGCGCGAGATCAAGCTGGGGAAGATTCT
GAAGTACACCGAGAATCTGAACATGTTTTACCTGATCCTGAAGCTGCTGAACCACAAAGAGCTGACCAAC
CTGAAGGGCAGCCTGGAAAAGTACCAGTCCGCCAACAAAGAAGAAACCTTCAGCGACGAGTTGGAACTGA
TCAACCTGCTGAACCTGGACAACAACAGAGTGACCGAGGACTTCGAGCTGGAAGCCAACGAGATCGGCAA
GTTCCTGGACTTCAACGAAAACAAAATCAAGGACCGGAAAGAGCTGAAAAAGTTCGACACCAACAAGATC
TATTTCGACGGCGAGAACATCATCAAGCACCGGGCCTTCTACAATATCAAGAAATACGGCATGCTGAATC
TGCTGGAAAAGATCGCCGATAAGGCCAAGTATAAGATCAGCCTGAAAGAACTGAAAGAGTACAGCAACAA
GAAGAATGAGATTGAAAAGAACTACACCATGCAGCAGAACCTGCACCGGAAGTACGCCAGACCCAAGAAG
GACGAAAAGTTCAACGACGAGGACTACAAAGAGTATGAGAAGGCCATCGGCAACATCCAGAAGTACACCC
ACCTGAAGAACAAGGTGGAATTCAATGAGCTGAACCTGCTGCAGGGCCTGCTGCTGAAGATCCTGCACCG
GCTCGTGGGCTACACCAGCATCTGGGAGCGGGACCTGAGATTCCGGCTGAAGGGCGAGTTTCCCGAGAAC
CACTACATCGAGGAAATTTTCAATTTCGACAACTCCAAGAATGTGAAGTACAAAAGCGGCCAGATCGTGG
AAAAGTATATCAACTTCTACAAAGAACTGTACAAGGACAATGTGGAAAAGCGGAGCATCTACTCCGACAA
GAAAGTGAAGAAACTGAAGCAGGAAAAAAAGGACCTGTACATCCGGAACTACATTGCCCACTTCAACTAC
ATCCCCCACGCCGAGATTAGCCTGCTGGAAGTGCTGGAAAACCTGCGGAAGCTGCTGTCCTACGACCGGA
AGCTGAAGAACGCCATCATGAAGTCCATCGTGGACATTCTGAAAGAATACGGCTTCGTGGCCACCTTCAA
GATCGGCGCTGACAAGAAGATCGAAATCCAGACCCTGGAATCAGAGAAGATCGTGCACCTGAAGAATCTG
AAGAAAAAGAAACTGATGACCGACCGGAACAGCGAGGAACTGTGCGAACTCGTGAAAGTCATGTTCGAGT
ACAAGGCCCTGGAAGGAGGAGGTGGAAGCGGAGGAGGAGGAAGCGGAGGAGGAGGTAGCGTGAGTAAAGG
TGAAGAACTCTTCACTGGAGTAGTGCCCATTCTGGTAGAGCTTGATGGAGATGTAAATGGACATAAATTC
TCCGTCAGGGGCGAAGGCGAAGGGGACGCCACGAATGGTAAGCTGACTCTGAAATTCATCTGTACGACGG
GCAAACTGCCCGTCCCATGGCCTACACTCGTAACGACCCTCACCTACGGCGTGCAATGCTTTTCTCGATA
TCCCGACCACATGAAACAGCATGACTTTTTCAAGTCTGCAATGCCTGAAGGTTATGTTCAAGAAAGGACC
ATCAGCTTTAAGGATGATGGTACATATAAAACCCGAGCCGAGGTTAAATTTGAAGGGGACACTCTGGTTA
ATCGAATTGAACTGAAAGGTATTGATTTTAAGGAGGACGGTAACATACTGGGGCACAAGTTGGAGTACAA
CTTTAACAGCCATAATGTGTATATTACCGCTGATAAGCAGAAAAATGGGATAAAGGCCAACTTTAAGATC
CGACATAATGTCGAAGATGGTAGTGTTCAACTGGCTGATCATTACCAACAAAATACGCCCATCGGAGATG
GACCTGTACTCTTGCCTGACAATCATTATCTCTCCACGCAATCAAAGCTTTCCAAGGACCCAAACGAAAA
GAGAGATCACATGGTCCTTCTGGAATTTGTGACTGCCGCAGGCATCACTCTCGGTATGGATGAGCTGTAC
AAGGGATCCGAGGGAGCTCCCAAGAAAAAGCGCAAGGTAGGTAGTTCCTACCCATACGATGTTCCAGATT
ACGCTTATCCCTACGACGTGCCTGATTATGCATACCCATATGATGTCCCCGACTATGCCTAAGAATTCGA
TATCAAGCTTATCGATAATCAACCTCTGGATTACAAAATTTGTGAAAGATTGACTGGTATTCTTAACTAT
GTTGCTCCTTTTACGCTATGTGGATACGCTGCTTTAATGCCTTTGTATCATGCTATTGCTTCCCGTATGG
CTTTCATTTTCTCCTCCTTGTATAAATCCTGGTTGCTGTCTCTTTATGAGGAGTTGTGGCCCGTTGTCAG
GCAACGTGGCGTGGTGTGCACTGTGTTTGCTGACGCAACCCCCACTGGTTGGGGCATTGCCACCACCTGT
CAGCTCCTTTCCGGGACTTTCGCTTTCCCCCTCCCTATTGCCACGGCGGAACTCATCGCCGCCTGCCTTG
CCCGCTGCTGGACAGGGGCTCGGCTGTTGGGCACTGACAATTCCGTGGTGTTGTCGGGGAAATCATCGTC
CTTTCCTTGGCTGCTCGCCTGTGTTGCCACCTGGATTCTGCGCGGGACGTCCTTCTGCTACGTCCCTTCG
GCCCTCAATCCAGCGGACCTTCCTTCCCGCGGCCTGCTGCCGGCTCTGCGGCCTCTTCCGCGTCTTCGCC
TTCGCCCTCAGACGAGTCGGATCTCCCTTTGGGCCGCCTCCCCGCATCGATACCGTCGACCTCGAGACCT
AGAAAAACATGGAGCAATCACAAGTAGCAATACAGCAGCTACCAATGCTGATTGTGCCTGGCTAGAAGCA
CAAGAGGAGGAGGAGGTGGGTTTTCCAGTCACACCTCAGGTACCTTTAAGACCAATGACTTACAAGGCAG
CTGTAGATCTTAGCCACTTTTTAAAAGAAAAGGGGGGACTGGAAGGGCTAATTCACTCCCAACGAAGACA
AGATATCCTTGATCTGTGGATCTACCACACACAAGGCTACTTCCCTGATTGGCAGAACTACACACCAGGG
CCAGGGATCAGATATCCACTGACCTTTGGATGGTGCTACAAGCTAGTACCAGTTGAGCAAGAGAAGGTAG
AAGAAGCCAATGAAGGAGAGAACACCCGCTTGTTACACCCTGTGAGCCTGCATGGGATGGATGACCCGGA
GAGAGAAGTATTAGAGTGGAGGTTTGACAGCCGCCTAGCATTTCATCACATGGCCCGAGAGCTGCATCCG
GACTGTACTGGGTCTCTCTGGTTAGACCAGATCTGAGCCTGGGAGCTCTCTGGCTAACTAGGGAACCCAC
TGCTTAAGCCTCAATAAAGCTTGCCTTGAGTGCTTCAAGTAGTGTGTGCCCGTCTGTTGTGTGACTCTGG
TAACTAGAGATCCCTCAGACCCTTTTAGTCAGTGTGGAAAATCTCTAGCAGGGCCCGTTTAAACCCGCTG
ATCAGCCTCGACTGTGCCTTCTAGTTGCCAGCCATCTGTTGTTTGCCCCTCCCCCGTGCCTTCCTTGACC
CTGGAAGGTGCCACTCCCACTGTCCTTTCCTAATAAAATGAGGAAATTGCATCGCATTGTCTGAGTAGGT
GTCATTCTATTCTGGGGGGTGGGGTGGGGCAGGACAGCAAGGGGGAGGATTGGGAAGACAATAGCAGGCA
TGCTGGGGATGCGGTGGGCTCTATGGCTTCTGAGGCGGAAAGAACCAGCTGGGGCTCTAGGGGGTATCCC
C
[124 nt withheld, positions 9872-9995]
C
[91 nt withheld, positions 9997-10087]
A
[49 nt withheld, positions 10089-10137]
CCTTTGACGTTGGAGTCCACGTTCTTT
[37 nt withheld, positions 10165-10201]
ACCCTATCTCGGTCTATTCTTTTGATTTATAAGGGATTTTGCCGATTTCGGCCTATTGGTTAAAAAATGA
GCTGATTTAACAAAAATTTAACGCGAATTAATTCTGTGGAATGTGTGTCAGTTAGGGTGTGGAAAGTCCC
CAGGCTCCCCAGCAGGCAGAAGTATGCAAAGCATGCATCTCAATTAGTCAGCAACCAGGTGTGGAAAGTC
CCCAGGCTCCCCAGCAGGCAGAAGTATGCAAAGCATGCATCTCAATTAGTCAGCAACCATAGTCCCGCCC
CTAACTCCGCCCATCCCGCCCCTAACTCCGCCCAGTTCCGCCCATTCTCCGCCCCATGGCTGACTAATTT
TTTTTATTTATGCAGAGGCCGAGGCCGCCTCTGCCTCTGAGCTATTCCAGAAGTAGTGAGGAGGCTTTTT
TGGAGGCCTAGGCTTTTGCAAAAAGCTCCCGGGAGCTTGTATATCCATTTTCGGATCTGATCAGCACGTG
TTGACAATTAATCATCGGCATAGTATATCGGCATAGTATAATACGACAAGGTGAGGAACTAAACCATGGC
CAAGTTGACCAGTGCCGTTCCGGTGCTCACCGCGCGCGACGTCGCCGGAGCGGTCGAGTTCTGGACCGAC
CGGCTCGGGTTCTCCCGGGACTTCGTGGAGGACGACTTCGCCGGTGTGGTCCGGGACGACGTGACCCTGT
TCATCAGCGCGGTCCAGGACCAGGTGGTGCCGGACAACACCCTGGCCTGGGTGTGGGTGCGCGGCCTGGA
CGAGCTGTACGCCGAGTGGTCGGAGGTCGTGTCCACGAACTTCCGGGACGCCTCCGGGCCGGCCATGACC
GAGATCGGCGAGCAGCCGTGGGGGCGGGAGTTCGCCCTGCGCGACCCGGCCGGCAACTGCGTGCACTTCG
TGGCCGAGGAGCAGGACTGACACGTGCTACGAGATTTCGATTCCACCGCCGCCTTCTATGAAAGGTTGGG
CTTCGGAATCGTTTTCCGGGACGCCGGCTGGATGATCCTCCAGCGCGGGGATCTCATGCTGGAGTTCTTC
GCCCACCCCAACTTGTTTATTGCAGCTTATAATGGTTACAAATAAAGCAATAGCATCACAAATTTCACAA
ATAAAGCATTTTTTTCACTGCATTCTAGTTGTGGTTTGTCCAAACTCATCAATGTATCTTATCATGTCTG
TATACCGTCGACCTCTAGCTAGAGCTTGGCGTAATCATGGTCATAGCTGTTTCCTGTGTGAAATTGTTAT
CCGCTCACAATTCCACACAACATACGAGCCGGAAGCATAAAGTGTAAAGCCTGGGGTGCCTAATGAGTGA
GCTAACTCACATTAATTGCGTTGCGCTCACTGCCCGCTTTCCAGTCGGGAAACCTGTCGTGCCAGCTGCA
TTAATGAATCGGCCAACGCGCGGGGAGAGGCGGTTTGCGTATTGGGCGCTCTTCCGCTTCCTCGCTCACT
GACTCGCTGCGCTCGGTCGTTCGGCTGCGGCGAGCGGTATCAGCTCACTCAAAGGCGGTAATACGGTTAT
CCACAGAATCAGGGGATAACGCAGGAAAGAACATGTGAGCAAAAGGCCAGCAAAAGGCCAGGAACCGTAA
AAAGGCCGCGTTGCTGGCGTTTTTCCATAGGCTCCGCCCCCCTGACGAGCATCACAAAAATCGACGCTCA
AGTCAGAGGTGGCGAAACCCGACAGGACTATAAAGATACCAGGCGTTTCCCCCTGGAAGCTCCCTCGTGC
GCTCTCCTGTTCCGACCCTGCCGCTTACCGGATACCTGTCCGCCTTTCTCCCTTCGGGAAGCGTGGCGCT
TTCTCATAGCTCACGCTGTAGGTATCTCAGTTCGGTGTAGGTCGTTCGCTCCAAGCTGGGCTGTGTGCAC
GAACCCCCCGTTCAGCCCGACCGCTGCGCCTTATCCGGTAACTATCGTCTTGAGTCCAACCCGGTAAGAC
ACGACTTATCGCCACTGGCAGCAGCCACTGGTAACAGGATTAGCAGAGCGAGGTATGTAGGCGGTGCTAC
AGAGTTCTTGAAGTGGTGGCCTAACTACGGCTACACTAGAAGAACAGTATTTGGTATCTGCGCTCTGCTG
AAGCCAGTTACCTTCGGAAAAAGAGTTGGTAGCTCTTGATCCGGCAAACAAACCACCGCTGGTAGCGGTG
GTTTTTTTGTTTGCAAGCAGCAGATTACGCGCAGAAAAAAAGGATCTCAAGAAGATCCTTTGATCTTTTC
TACGGGGTCTGACGCTCAGTGGAACGAAAACTCACGTTAAGGGATTTTGGTCATGAGATTATCAAAAAGG
ATCTTCACCTAGATCCTTTTAAATTAAAAATGAAGTTTTAAATCAATCTAAAGTATATATGAGTAAACTT
GGTCTGACAGTTACCAATGCTTAATCAGTGAGGCACCTATCTCAGCGATCTGTCTATTTCGTTCATCCAT
AGTTGCCTGACTCCCCGTCGTGTAGATAACTACGATACGGGAGGGCTTACCATCTGGCCCCAGTGCTGCA
ATGATACCGCGAGACCCACGCTCACCGGCTCCAGATTTATCAGCAATAAACCAGCCAGCCGGAAGGGCCG
AGCGCAGAAGTGGTCCTGCAACTTTATCCGCCTCCATCCAGTCTATTAATTGTTGCCGGGAAGCTAGAGT
AAGTAGTTCGCCAGTTAATAGTTTGCGCAACGTTGTTGCCATTGCTACAGGCATCGTGGTGTCACGCTCG
TCGTTTGGTATGGCTTCATTCAGCTCCGGTTCCCAACGATCAAGGCGAGTTACATGATCCCCCATGTTGT
GCAAAAAAGCGGTTAGCTCCTTCGGTCCTCCGATCGTTGTCAGAAGTAAGTTGGCCGCAGTGTTATCACT
CATGGTTATGGCAGCACTGCATAATTCTCTTACTGTCATGCCATCCGTAAGATGCTTTTCTGTGACTGGT
GAGTACTCAACCAAGTCATTCTGAGAATAGTGTATGCGGCGACCGAGTTGCTCTTGCCCGGCGTCAATAC
GGGATAATACCGCGCCACATAGCAGAACTTTAAAAGTGCTCATCATTGGAAAACGTTCTTCGGGGCGAAA
ACTCTCAAGGATCTTACCGCTGTTGAGATCCAGTTCGATGTAACCCACTCGTGCACCCAACTGATCTTCA
GCATCTTTTACTTTCACCAGCGTTTCTGGGTGAGCAAAAACAGGAAGGCAAAATGCCGCAAAAAAGGGAA
TAAGGGCGACACGGAAATGTTGAATACTCATACTCTTCCTTTTTCAATATTATTGAAGCATTTATCAGGG
TTATTGTCTCATGAGCGGATACATATTTGAATGTATTTAGAAAAATAAACAAATAGGGGTTCCGCGCACA
TTTCCCCGAAAAGTGCCACCTGAC
Features (pLannotate 1.2.2; 33 found; start..end, strand, type, name):
     31..83      -  misc_feature   bom (fragment): basis of mobility region from pBR322
    238..617     +  enhancer       CMV enhancer: human cytomegalovirus immediate early enhancer
    618..817     +  promoter       CMV promoter: human cytomegalovirus (CMV) immediate early promoter
    835..1015    +  LTR            5' LTR (truncated): truncated 5' long terminal repeat (LTR) from HIV-1
   1062..1187    +  misc_feature   HIV-1 Ψ: packaging signal of human immunodeficiency virus type 1
   1171..1534    +  CDS            HIV-1 gag (fragment): gag protein from human immunodeficiency virus 1; gag
   1680..1913    +  misc_feature   RRE: The Rev response element (RRE) of HIV-1 allows for Rev-dependent mRNA export from the nucleus to the cytoplasm.
   2290..2390    +  CDS            Rev (fragment): human immunodeficiency virus 1 (HIV-1) Rev protein; rev; enhances nuclear export of unspliced and incompletely spliced viral mRNAs
   2440..2557    +  misc_feature   cPPT/CTS: central polypurine tract and central termination sequence of HIV-1
   2609..2675    +  CDS            small t antigen (fragment): SV40 (simian virus 40) small t antigen
   2682..3860    +  promoter       EF-1α promoter: strong constitutive promoter for human elongation factor EF-1α
   3909..7364    +  CDS            LwCas13a: Leptotrichia wadei CRISPR-Cas effector that acts as an RNA-guided RNAse (Abudayyeh et al., 2017) previously called C2c2
   7410..8123    +  CDS            moxGFP: moxGFP is a basic (constitutively fluorescent) green fluorescent protein published in 2015, derived from Aequorea victoria. It is reported to be a rapidly-maturing monomer.
   8169..8249    +  CDS            3xHA: three tandem HA epitope tags
   8253..8277    +  misc_feature   MCS (fragment): pBluescript multiple cloning site
   8277..8865    +  misc_feature   WPRE: woodchuck hepatitis virus posttranscriptional regulatory element
   8802..9383    +  CDS            nef (fragment): NEF_HV1H2 - Experimental evidence at protein level: Swiss-Prot protein existence level 1. Extracellular Nef protein targets CD4(+) T-lymphocytes for apoptosis by interacting with CXCR4 surface receptors. From Human immunodeficiency virus type 1 group M subtype B (isolate HXB2) (HIV-1).
   9390..9570    +  LTR            5' LTR (truncated): truncated 5' long terminal repeat (LTR) from HIV-1
   9602..9826    +  polyA_signal   bGH poly(A) signal: bovine growth hormone polyadenylation signal
   9830..9851    +  promoter       SV40 promoter (fragment): SV40 enhancer and early promoter
   9872..10300   +  rep_origin     f1 ori (sequence partly withheld): f1 bacteriophage origin of replication; arrow indicates direction of (+) strand synthesis
  10314..10643   +  promoter       SV40 promoter: SV40 enhancer and early promoter
  10691..10738   +  promoter       EM7 promoter: synthetic bacterial promoter&nbsp
  10757..11131   +  CDS            BleoR: antibiotic-binding protein; Sh ble from Streptoalloteichus hindustanus; confers resistance to bleomycin, phleomycin, and Zeocin™
  11141..11266   +  CDS            ble (fragment): BLE_KLEPN - Experimental evidence at protein level: Swiss-Prot protein existence level 1. Binding protein with a strong affinity to the bleomycin family of antibiotics. Binds to CL990; an antimitotic-antibiotic compound. From Klebsiella pneumoniae.
  11261..11382   +  polyA_signal   SV40 poly(A) signal: SV40 polyadenylation signal
  11453..11475   -  protein_bind   lac operator (fragment): The lac repressor binds to the lac operator to inhibit transcription in E. coli. This inhibition can be relieved by adding lactose or isopropyl-β-D-thiogalactopyranoside (IPTG). lac repressor encoded by lacI
  11479..11509   -  promoter       lac promoter: promoter for the E. coli lac operon
  11524..11545   -  protein_bind   CAP binding site: CAP binding activates transcription in the presence of cAMP. E. coli catabolite activator protein
  11558..11650   -  CDS            lacI (fragment): lac repressor; lacI; The lac repressor binds to the lac operator to inhibit transcription in E. coli. This inhibition can be relieved by adding lactose or isopropyl-β-D-thiogalactopyranoside (IPTG).
  11833..12421   -  rep_origin     ori: high-copy-number ColE1/pMB1/pBR322/pUC origin of replication
  12592..13452   -  CDS            AmpR: β-lactamase; bla; confers resistance to ampicillin, carbenicillin, and related antibiotics
  13453..13557   -  promoter       AmpR promoter: bla
