[The description below was written by a language model from this plasmid's Addgene catalogue record and pLannotate feature annotations shown in this document.]
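Description:
pC014 - LwCas13a-msfGFP is a roughly 13.6 kb mammalian expression and CRISPR plasmid built on an ampicillin-resistant lentiviral transfer backbone. It is maintained in E. coli through a high-copy ColE1/pUC-type origin and the β-lactamase (AmpR) gene, and it also carries an f1 phage origin. The lentiviral framework is of the third-generation style. A CMV enhancer/promoter replaces the U3 region upstream of a truncated HIV-1 5' LTR, followed by the Ψ packaging signal with a gag fragment, the Rev response element and the cPPT/CTS. A second truncated LTR and a bGH polyadenylation signal close the viral unit. These elements would allow the cassette to be packaged into lentiviral particles when helper functions are supplied in trans, although the plasmid can equally be used by direct transfection. Outside the LTRs, an SV40/EM7 promoter-driven BleoR cassette with an SV40 poly(A) signal provides potential Zeocin selection.

The payload is the Leptotrichia wadei Cas13a gene (LwCas13a, formerly C2c2), an RNA-guided RNase, expressed from the strong constitutive human EF-1α promoter. According to the record it carries an N-terminal NLS and a C-terminal msfGFP-NLS-3xHA fusion. The automated annotation labels the fluorescent protein as moxGFP, presumably its closest database match among the monomeric GFP variants. The GFP fusion reports expression and localisation, the HA tags allow immunodetection, and the NLS sequences direct the protein to the nucleus. A downstream WPRE enhances transcript stability and expression. No guide RNA cassette is annotated, so the crRNA must be supplied separately. The construct is intended to express catalytically active LwCas13a for programmable RNA targeting in mammalian cells.
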