Addgene plasmid #91902: pC014 - LwCas13a-msfGFP
Purpose: Expresses active LwCas13a for mammalian RNA targeting
Depositing lab: Feng Zhang. Depositing organization: Broad Institute. Publication: RNA targeting with CRISPR-Cas13. Abudayyeh OO, Gootenberg JS, Essletzbichler P, Han S, Joung J, Belanto JJ, Verdine V, Cox DBT, Kellner MJ, Regev A, Lander ES, Voytas DF, Ting AY, Zhang F. Nature. 2017 Oct 4. doi: 10.1038/nature24049. PubMed 28976959.
Backbone
  Vector backbone: lenti(AMP)
  Backbone size w/o insert (bp): 9204
  Total vector size (bp): 13584
  Vector type: Mammalian Expression, CRISPR
Growth in bacteria
  Bacterial resistance: Ampicillin, 100 μg/mL
  Growth temperature: 37°C
  Growth strain: NEB Stable
  Copy number: High Copy
Gene/Insert
  Gene/Insert name: LwCas13a (alt names: LwaCas13a; LwC2c2; Cas13a)
  Species: Leptotrichia wadei
  Insert size (bp): 4380
  Promoter: EF1a
  Tag / fusion protein: msfGFP-NLS-3xHA (C terminal on insert); NLS (N terminal on insert)
  Cloning method: Gibson Cloning
  Sequencing primers: 5′ EF-1a Forward; 3′ WPRE-R
Terms and licenses: Academic/Nonprofit Terms; Industry Terms: Not Available to Industry
How to cite: pC014 - LwCas13a-msfGFP was a gift from Feng Zhang (Addgene plasmid # 91902 ; http://n2t.net/addgene:91902 ; RRID:Addgene_91902)
